>Addgene plasmid #108219 | pG/ER(G) | addgene full sequence | sequence record 208796 | Addgene NGS Result
AGCTCAGATTCTTTGTTTGAAAAATTAGCGCTCTCGCGTTGCATTTTTGTTCTACAAAATGAAGCACAGA
TGCTTCGTTAACAAAGATATGCTATTGAAGTGCAAGATGGAAACGCAGAAAATGAACCGGGGATGCGACG
TGCAAGATTACCTATGCAATAGATGCAATAGTTTCTCCAGGAACCGAAATACATACATTGTCTTCCGTAA
AGCGCTAGACTATATATTATTATACAGGTTCAAATATACTATCTGTTTCAGGGAAAACTCCCAGGTTCGG
ATGTTCAAAATTCAATGATGGGTAACAAGTACGATCGTAAATCTGTAAAACAGTTTGTCGGATATTAGGC
TGTATCTCCTCAAAGCGTATTCGAATATCATTGAGAAGCTGCAGCTATTCATGCAACTGCTAAATGGTCT
ACTGCTCAATTAAAGAAAACACAGGCAGAGCAGGCTGCCCGGGCAAAAGCTGCAGCGTCACATCGGATAA
TAATGATGGCAGCCATTGTAGAAGTGCCTTTTGCATTTCTAGTCTCTTTCTCGGTCTAGCTAGTTTTACT
ACATCGCGAAGATAGAATCTTAGATCACACTGCCTTTGCTGAGCTGGATCAATAGAGTAACAAAAGAGTG
GTAAGGCCTCGTTAAAGGACAAGGACCTGAGCGGAAGTGTATCGTACAGTAGACGGAGTATACTAGTATA
GTCTATAGTCCGTGGAATTCTCATGTTTGACAGCTTATCATCGATAAGCTTGGCTGCAGGTCGAGTTTAT
CATTATCAATACTGCCATTTCAAAGAATACGTAAATAATTAATAGTAGTGATTTTCCTAACTTTATTTAG
TCAAAAAATTAGCCTTTTAATTCTGCTGTAACCCGTACATGCCCAAAATAGGGGGCGGGTTACACAGAAT
ATATAACATCGTAGGTGTCTGGGTGAACAGTTTATTCCTGGCATCCACTAAATATAATGGAGCCCGCTTT
TTAAGCTGGCATCCAGAAAAAAAAAGAATCCCAGCACCAAAATATTGTTTTCTTCACCAACCATCAGTTC
ATAGGTCCATTCTCTTAGCGCAACTACAGAGAACAGGGGCACAAACAGGCAAAAAACGGGCACAACCTCA
ATGGAGTGATGCAACCTGCCTGGAGTAAATGATGACACAAGGCAATTGACCCACGCATGTATCTATCTCA
TTTTCTTACACCTTCTATTACCTTCTGCTCTCTCTGATTTGGAAAAAGCTGAAAAAAAAGGTTGAAACCA
GTTCCCTGAAATTATTCCCCTACTTGACTAATAAGTATATAAAGACGGTAGGTATTGATTGTAATTCTGT
AAATCTATTTCTTAAACTTCTTAAATTCTACTTTTATAGTTAGTCTTTTTTTTAGTTTTAAAACACCAAG
AACTTAGTTTCGACGGATCCGGACC
[1785 nt withheld, positions 1426-3210]
TGAGAGCTCCCTGGCGGAATTCGGATCCGTCGACCTAGATAAGTAATGATCCGGGATCTCCCATGTCTCT
ACTGGTGGTGGTGCTTCTTTGGAATTATTGGAAGGTAAGGAATTGCCAGGTGTTGCTTTCTTATCCGAAA
AGAAATAAATTGAATTGAATTGAAATCGATAGATCAATTTTTTTCTTTTCTCTTTCCCCATCCTTTACGC
TAAAATAATAGTTTATTTTATTTTTTGAATATTTTTTATTTATATACGTATATATAGACTATTATTTATC
TTTTAATGATTATTAAGATTTTTATTAAAAAAAAATTCGCTCCTCTTTTAATGCCTTTATGCAGTTTTTT
TTTCCCATTCGATATTTCTATGTTCGGGTTCAGCGTATTTTAAGTTTAATAACTCGAAAATTCTGCGTTC
GTTAAAGCTCCGGATCGATCCTCTACGCCGGACGCATCGTGGCCGGCATCACCGGCGCCACAGGTGCGGT
TGCTGGCGCCTATATCGCCGACATCACCGATGGGGAAGATCGGGCTCGCCACTTCGGGCTCATGAGCGCT
TGTTTCGGCGTGGGTATGGTGGCAGGCCCCGTGGCCGGGGGACTGTTGGGCGCCATCTCCTTGCATGCAC
CATTCCTTGCGGCGGCGGTGCTCAACGGCCTCAACCTACTACTGGGCTGCTTCCTAATGCAGGAGTCGCA
TAAGGGAGAGCGTCGAAATTCGGTCGAAAAAAGAAAAGGAGAGGGCCAAGAGGGAGGGCATTGGTGACTA
TTGAGCACGTGAGTATACGTGATTAAGCACACAAAGGCAGCTTGGAGTATGTCTGTTATTAATTTCACAG
GTAGTTCTGGTCCATTGGTGAAAGTTTGCGGCTTGCAGAGCACAGAGGCCGCAGAATGTGCTCTAGATTC
CGATGCTGACTTGCTGGGTATTATATGTGTGCCCAATAGAAAGAGAACAATTGACCCGGTTATTGCAAGG
AAAATTTCAAGTCTTGTAAAAGCATATAAAAATAGTTCAGGCACTCCGAAATACTTGGTTGGCGTGTTTC
GTAATCAACCTAAGGAGGATGTTTTGGCTCTGGTCAATGATTACGGCATTGATATCGTCCAACTGCATGG
AGATGAGTCGTGGCAAGAATACCAAGAGTTCCTCGGTTTGCCAGTTATTAAAAGACTCGTATTTCCAAAA
GACTGCAACATACTACTCAGTGCAGCTTCACAGAAACCTCATTCGTTTATTCCCTTGTTTGATTCAGAAG
CAGGTGGGACAGGTGAACTTTTGGATTGGAACTCGATTTCTGACTGGGTTGGAAGGCAAGAGAGCCCCGA
AAGCTTACATTTTATGTTAGCTGGTGGACTGACGCCAGAAAATGTTGGTGATGCGCTTAGATTAAATGGC
GTTATTGGTGTTGATGTAAGCGGAGGTGTGGAGACAAATGGTGTAAAAGACTCTAACAAAATAGCAAATT
TCGTCAAAAATGCTAAGAAATAGGTTATTACTGAGTAGTATTTATTTAAGTATTGTTTGTGCACTTGCCT
GCAGGCCTTTTGAAAAGCAAGCATAAAAGATCTGCATGCAAGCTTGGCACTGGCCGTCGTTTTACAACGT
CGTGACTGGGAAAACCCTGGCGTTACCCAACTTAATCGCCTTGCAGCACATCCCCCTTTCGCCAGCTGGC
GTAATAGCGAAGAGGCCCGCACCGATCGCCCTTCCCAACAGTTGCGCAGCCTGAATGGCGAATGGCGCCT
GATGCGGTATTTTCTCCTTACGCATCTGTGCGGTATTTCACACCGCATATGGTGCACTCTCAGTACAATC
TGCTCTGATGCCGCATAGTTAAGCCAGCCCCGACACCCGCCAACACCCGCTGACGCGCCCTGACGGGCTT
GTCTGCTCCCGGCATCCGCTTACAGACAAGCTGTGACCGTCTCCGGGAGCTGCATGTGTCAGAGGTTTTC
ACCGTCATCACCGAAACGCGCGAGACGAAAGGGCCTCGTGATACGCCTATTTTTATAGGTTAATGTCATG
ATAATAATGGTTTCTTAGACGTCAGGTGGCACTTTTCGGGGAAATGTGCGCGGAACCCCTATTTGTTTAT
TTTTCTAAATACATTCAAATATGTATCCGCTCATGAGACAATAACCCTGATAAATGCTTCAATAATATTG
AAAAAGGAAGAGTATGAGTATTCAACATTTCCGTGTCGCCCTTATTCCCTTTTTTGCGGCATTTTGCCTT
CCTGTTTTTGCTCACCCAGAAACGCTGGTGAAAGTAAAAGATGCTGAAGATCAGTTGGGTGCACGAGTGG
GTTACATCGAACTGGATCTCAACAGCGGTAAGATCCTTGAGAGTTTTCGCCCCGAAGAACGTTTTCCAAT
GATGAGCACTTTTAAAGTTCTGCTATGTGGCGCGGTATTATCCCGTATTGACGCCGGGCAAGAGCAACTC
GGTCGCCGCATACACTATTCTCAGAATGACTTGGTTGAGTACTCACCAGTCACAGAAAAGCATCTTACGG
ATGGCATGACAGTAAGAGAATTATGCAGTGCTGCCATAACCATGAGTGATAACACTGCGGCCAACTTACT
TCTGACAACGATCGGAGGACCGAAGGAGCTAACCGCTTTTTTGCACAACATGGGGGATCATGTAACTCGC
CTTGATCGTTGGGAACCGGAGCTGAATGAAGCCATACCAAACGACGAGCGTGACACCACGATGCCTGTAG
CAATGGCAACAACGTTGCGCAAACTATTAACTGGCGAACTACTTACTCTAGCTTCCCGGCAACAATTAAT
AGACTGGATGGAGGCGGATAAAGTTGCAGGACCACTTCTGCGCTCGGCCCTTCCGGCTGGCTGGTTTATT
GCTGATAAATCTGGAGCCGGTGAGCGTGGGTCTCGCGGTATCATTGCAGCACTGGGGCCAGATGGTAAGC
CCTCCCGTATCGTAGTTATCTACACGACGGGGAGTCAGGCAACTATGGATGAACGAAATAGACAGATCGC
TGAGATAGGTGCCTCACTGATTAAGCATTGGTAACTGTCAGACCAAGTTTACTCATATATACTTTAGATT
GATTTAAAACTTCATTTTTAATTTAAAAGGATCTAGGTGAAGATCCTTTTTGATAATCTCATGACCAAAA
TCCCTTAACGTGAGTTTTCGTTCCACTGAGCGTCAGACCCCGTAGAAAAGATCAAAGGATCTTCTTGAGA
TCCTTTTTTTCTGCGCGTAATCTGCTGCTTGCAAACAAAAAAACCACCGCTACCAGCGGTGGTTTGTTTG
CCGGATCAAGAGCTACCAACTCTTTTTCCGAAGGTAACTGGCTTCAGCAGAGCGCAGATACCAAATACTG
TTCTTCTAGTGTAGCCGTAGTTAGGCCACCACTTCAAGAACTCTGTAGCACCGCCTACATACCTCGCTCT
GCTAATCCTGTTACCAGTGGCTGCTGCCAGTGGCGATAAGTCGTGTCTTACCGGGTTGGACTCAAGACGA
TAGTTACCGGATAAGGCGCAGCGGTCGGGCTGAACGGGGGGTTCGTGCACACAGCCCAGCTTGGAGCGAA
CGACCTACACCGAACTGAGATACCTACAGCGTGAGCTATGAGAAAGCGCCACGCTTCCCGAAGGGAGAAA
GGCGGACAGGTATCCGGTAAGCGGCAGGGTCGGAACAGGAGAGCGCACGAGGGAGCTTCCAGGGGGAAAC
GCCTGGTATCTTTATAGTCCTGTCGGGTTTCGCCACCTCTGACTTGAGCGTCGATTTTTGTGATGCTCGT
CAGGGGGGCGGAGCCTATGGAAAAACGCCAGCAACGCGGCCTTTTTACGGTTCCTGGCCTTTTGCTGGCC
TTTTGCTCACATGTTCTTTCCTGCGTTATCCCCTGATTCTGTGGATAACCGTATTACCGCCTTTGAGTGA
GCTGATACCGCTCGCCGCAGCCGAACGACCGAGCGCAGCGAGTCAGTGAGCGAGGAAGCGGAAGAGCGCC
CAATACGCAAACCGCCTCTCCCCGCGCGTTGGCCGATTCATTAATGCAGCTGGCACGACAGGTTTCCCGA
CTGGAAAGCGGGCAGTGAGCGCAACGCAATTAATGTGAGTTAGCTCACTCATTAGGCACCCCAGGCTTTA
CACTTTATGCTTCCGGCTCGTATGTTGTGTGGAATTGTGAGCGGATAACAATTTCACACAGGAAACAGCT
ATGACATGATTACGAATTCTGAACCAGTCCTAAAACGAGTAAATAGGACCGGCAATTCTTCAAGCAATAA
ACAGGAATACCAATTATTAAAAGATAACTTAGTCAGATCGTACAATAAAGCTTTGAAGAAAAATGCGCCT
TATTCAATCTTTGCTATAAAAAATGGCCCAAAATCTCACATTGGAAGACATTTGATGACCTCATTTCTTT
CAATGAAGGGCCTAACGGAGTTGACTAATGTTGTGGGAAATTGGAGCGATAAGCGTGCTTCTGCCGTGGC
CAGGACAACGTATACTCATCAGATAACAGCAATACCTGATCACTACTTCGCACTAGTTTCTCGGTACTAT
GCATATGATCCAATATCAAAGGAAATGATAGCATTGAAGGATGAGACTAATCCAATTGAGGAGTGGCAGC
ATATAGAACAGCTAAAGGGTAGTGCTGAAGGAAGCATACGATACCCCGCATGGAATGGGATAATATCACA
GGAGGTACTAGACTACCTTTCATCCTACATAAATAGACGCATATAAGTACGCATTTAAGCATAAACACGC
ACTATGCCGTTCTTCTCATGTATATATATATACAGGCAACACGCAGATATAGGTGCGACGTGAACAGTGA
GCTGTATGTGCGCAGCTCGCGTTGCATTTTCGGAAGCGCTCGTTTTCGGAAACGCTTTGAAGTTCCTATT
CCGAAGTTCCTATTCTCTAGAAAGTATAGGAACTTCAGAGCGCTTTTGAAAACCAAAAGCGCTCTGAAGA
CGCACTTTCAAAAAACCAAAAACGCACCGGACTGTAACGAGCTACTAAAATATTGCGAATACCGCTTCCA
CAAACATTGCTCAAAAGTATCTCTTTGCTATATATCTCTGTGCTATATCCCTATATAACCTACCCATCCA
CCTTTCGCTCCTTGAACTTGCATCTAAACTCGACCTCTACATTTTTTATGTTTATCTCTAGTATTACTCT
TTAGACAAAAAAATTGTAGTAAGAACTATTCATAGAGTGAATCGAAAACAATACGAAAATGTAAACATTT
CCTATACGTAGTATATAGAGACAAAATAGAAGAAACCGTTCATAATTTTCTGACCAATGAAGAATCATCA
ACGCTATCACTTTCTGTTCACAAAGTATGCGCAATCCACATCGGTATAGAATATAATCGGGGATGCCTTT
ATCTTGAAAAAATGCACCCGCAGCTTCGCTAGTAATCAGTAAACGCGGGAAGTGGAGTCAGGCTTTTTTT
ATGGAAGAGAAAATAGACACCAAAGTAGCCTTCTTCTAACCTTAACGGACCTACAGTGCAAAAAGTTATC
AAGAGACTGCATTATAGAGCGCACAAAGGAGAAAAAAAGTAATCTAAGATGCTTTGTTAGAAAAATAGCG
CTCTCGGGATGCATTTTTGTAGAACAAAAAAGAAGTATAGATTCTTTGTTGGTAAAATAGCGCTCTCGCG
TTGCATTTCTGTTCTGTAAAAATGC
Features (pLannotate 1.2.2; 19 found; start..end, strand, type, name):
    233..754     -  CDS            RAF1: RAF_YEAST - Experimental evidence at transcript level: Swiss-Prot protein existence level 2. Antagonizes transcriptional repression of recombinase FLP by REP1-REP2. May play a role in plasmid partitioning. From Saccharomyces cerevisiae (strain ATCC 204508 / S288c) (Baker's yeast).
    770..1413    +  promoter       GAP promoter: S. cerevisiae TDH3; promoter for glyceraldehyde-3-phosphate dehydrogenase
   1426..3210    +  CDS            ESR1 (sequence withheld): ESR1_HUMAN - Also known as ESR, NR3A1. Experimental evidence at protein level: Swiss-Prot protein existence level 1. [Isoform 3]: Involved in activation of NOS3 and endothelial nitric oxide production (PubMed:21937726). Isoforms lacking one or several functional domains are thought to modulate transcriptional activity by competitive ligand or DNA binding and/or heterodimerization with the full-length receptor (PubMed:10970861). Binds to ERE and inhibits isoform 1 (PubMed:10970861). From Homo sapiens (Human).
   3209..3352    +  CDS            pgk (fragment) (sequence partly withheld): PGK_BACSU - Experimental evidence at protein level: Swiss-Prot protein existence level 1. From Bacillus subtilis (strain 168).
   3359..3629    +  terminator     PGK1 terminator: S. cerevisae PGK1; transcription terminator for 3-phosphoglycerate kinase gene
   3647..3926    +  CDS            TcR (fragment): tetracycline efflux protein; tet; confers resistance to tetracycline
   3927..4028    +  promoter       TRP1 promoter: S. cerevisiae TRP1
   4029..4703    +  CDS            TRP1: phosphoribosylanthranilate isomerase, required for tryptophan biosynthesis; S. cerevisiae TRP1; yeast auxotrophic marker
   4798..4952    +  CDS            lacZα (fragment): LacZα fragment of β-galactosidase; lacZ fragment
   4958..5057    -  misc_feature   bom (fragment): basis of mobility region from pBR322
   5159..5194    -  CDS            rop (fragment): Rop protein, which maintains plasmids at low copy number; rop
   5289..5393    +  promoter       AmpR promoter: bla
   5394..6254    +  CDS            AmpR: β-lactamase; bla; confers resistance to ampicillin, carbenicillin, and related antibiotics
   6425..7013    +  rep_origin     ori: high-copy-number ColE1/pMB1/pBR322/pUC origin of replication
   7196..7288    +  CDS            lacI (fragment): lac repressor; lacI; The lac repressor binds to the lac operator to inhibit transcription in E. coli. This inhibition can be relieved by adding lactose or isopropyl-β-D-thiogalactopyranoside (IPTG).
   7301..7322    +  protein_bind   CAP binding site: CAP binding activates transcription in the presence of cAMP. E. coli catabolite activator protein
   7337..7367    +  promoter       lac promoter: promoter for the E. coli lac operon
   7375..7391    +  protein_bind   lac operator: The lac repressor binds to the lac operator to inhibit transcription in E. coli. This inhibition can be relieved by adding lactose or isopropyl-β-D-thiogalactopyranoside (IPTG). lac repressor encoded by lacI
   7767..79      +  rep_origin     2μ ori (fragment) (across the origin): yeast 2μ plasmid origin of replication
