[The description below was written by a language model from this plasmid's Addgene catalogue record and pLannotate feature annotations shown in this document.]
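Description:
pG/ER(G) is a yeast expression plasmid, built on the pG-1 backbone, that produces human estrogen receptor alpha (ESR1) in Saccharomyces cerevisiae. It is an E. coli–yeast shuttle vector of about 8.9 kb. In bacteria it replicates from a high-copy ColE1/pUC-type origin and is selected through the β-lactamase gene (ampicillin resistance). In yeast it is maintained episomally by a 2μ plasmid origin, with an adjacent 2μ-derived RAF1 open reading frame, and is selected through the TRP1 auxotrophic marker under its own promoter, allowing growth of trp1 host strains without tryptophan.

The expression cassette places the ESR1 coding sequence, annotated at roughly 1.8 kb and so consistent with a full-length receptor, directly downstream of the strong constitutive TDH3 (glyceraldehyde-3-phosphate dehydrogenase, GAP) promoter. It is followed by the PGK1 transcription terminator. The short "pgk" coding fragment annotated just after the insert probably reflects residual phosphoglycerate kinase gene sequence carried along with that terminator rather than a functional part. No epitope tags or reporters are annotated. The exact cloning sites are not recorded, nor is the meaning of the "(G)" in the name. Fragments of the tetracycline resistance gene, lacZα, lacI, rop and bom, along with lac promoter/operator elements, appear to be non-functional remnants of the pBR322- and pUC-type ancestors of the backbone.

The plasmid supplies constitutive receptor expression for studying ligand-dependent estrogen receptor activity in yeast. The associated publication concerns bioactive steroids found as contaminants of galactose. No estrogen-responsive reporter is annotated on this plasmid, so any such readout would have to be provided separately.
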