Addgene plasmid #108219: pG/ER(G)
Purpose: Yeast expression vector for human estrogen receptor alpha
Depositing lab: Didier Picard. Depositing organization: University of Geneva. Publication: Bioactive steroids as contaminants of the common carbon source galactose. Liu JW, Picard D. FEMS Microbiol Lett. 1998 Feb 15;159(2):167-71. 10.1111/j.1574-6968.1998.tb12856.x PubMed 9503609.
Backbone
  Vector backbone: pG-1
  Vector type: Yeast Expression
  Selectable markers: TRP1
Growth in bacteria
  Bacterial resistance: Ampicillin, 100 μg/mL
  Growth temperature: 37°C
  Growth strain: DH5alpha
  Copy number: High Copy
Gene/Insert
  Gene/Insert name: Human estrogen receptor a
  Species: H. sapiens (human)
  Entrez Gene: ESR1 (a.k.a. ER, ESR, ESRA, ESTRR, Era, NR3A1)
  Promoter: TDH3
  Cloning method: Restriction Enzyme; 5′ cloning site unknown (unknown if destroyed); 3′ cloning site unknown (unknown if destroyed)
Terms and licenses: Academic/Nonprofit Terms; Industry Terms: Not Available to Industry
How to cite: pG/ER(G) was a gift from Didier Picard (Addgene plasmid # 108219 ; http://n2t.net/addgene:108219 ; RRID:Addgene_108219)
